>Addgene plasmid #200949 | pND003 | addgene full sequence | sequence record 396554 | Addgene NGS Result
TTTACACTTTATGCTTCCGGCTCGTATGTTGTGTGGAATTGTGAGCGGATAACAATTTCACACAGGAAAC
AGCTATGACCATGATTACGCCAAGCTCGAAATTAACCCTCACTAAAGGGAACAAAAGCTGGTACCAATTC
CTTGAATTTTCAAAAATTCTTACTTTTTTTTTGGATGGACGCAAAGAAGTTTAATAATCATATTACATGG
CATTACCACCATATACATATCCATATCTAATCTTACTTATATGTTGTGGAAATGTAAAGAGCCCCATTAT
CTTAGCCTAAAAAAACCTTCTCTTTGGAACTTTCAGTAATACGCTTAACTGCTCATTGCTATATTGAAGT
ACGGATTAGAAGCCGCCGAGCGGGTGACAGCCCTCCGAAGGAAGACTCTCCTCCGTGCGTCCTCGTCTTC
ACCGGTCGCGTTCCTGAAACGCAGATGTGCCTCGCGCCGCACTGCTCCGAACAATAAAGATTCTACAATA
CTAGCTTTTATGGTTATGAAGAGGAAAAATTGGCAGTAACCTGGCCCCACAAACCTTCAAATGAACGAAT
CAAATTAACAACCATAGGATGATAATGCGATTAGTTTTTTAGCCTTATTTCTGGGGTAATTAATCAGCGA
AGCGATGATTTTTGATCTATTAACAGATATATAAATGCAAAAACTGCATAACCACTTTAACTAATACTTT
CAACATTTTCGGTTTGTATTACTTCTTATTCAAATGTAATAAAAGTATCAACAAAAAATTGTTAATATAC
CTCTATACTTTAACGTCAAGGAGAAAAAACCCCGGATCGAATTCCCTACTTCATACATTTTCAATTAAGA
TGCAGTTACTTCGCTGTTTTTCAATATTTTCTGTTATTGCTTCAGTTTTAGCACAGGAACTGACAACTAT
ATGCGAGCAAATCCCCTCACCAACTTTAGAATCGACGCCGTACTCTTTGTCAACGACTACTATTTTGGCC
AACGGGAAGGCAATGCAAGGAGTTTTTGAATATTACAAATCAGTAACGTTTGTCAGTAATTGCGGTTCTC
ACCCCTCAACAACTAGCAAAGGCAGCCCCATAAACACACAGTATGTTTTTAAGGACAATAGCTCGACGAT
TGAAGGTAGATACCCATACGACGTTCCAGACTACGCTCTGCAGGCTAGTGGTGGAGGAGGCTCTGGTGGA
GGCGGTTGAGACCGAAAGTGAAACGTGATTTCATGCGTCATTTTGAACATTTTGTAAATCTTATTTAATA
ATGTGTGCGGCAATTCACATTTAATTTATGAATGTTTTCTTAACATCGCGGCAACTCAAGAAACGGCAGG
TTCGGATCTTAGCTACTAGAGAAAGAGGAGAAATACTAGATGCGTAAAGGCGAAGAGCTGTTCACTGGTG
TCGTCCCTATTCTGGTGGAACTGGATGGTGATGTCAACGGTCATAAGTTTTCCGTGCGTGGCGAGGGTGA
AGGTGACGCAACTAATGGTAAACTGACGCTGAAGTTCATCTGTACTACTGGTAAACTGCCGGTTCCTTGG
CCGACTCTGGTAACGACGCTGACTTATGGTGTTCAGTGCTTTGCTCGTTATCCGGACCATATGAAGCAGC
ATGACTTCTTCAAGTCCGCCATGCCGGAAGGCTATGTGCAGGAACGCACGATTTCCTTTAAGGATGACGG
CACGTACAAAACGCGTGCGGAAGTGAAATTTGAAGGCGATACCCTGGTAAACCGCATTGAGCTGAAAGGC
ATTGACTTTAAAGAGGACGGCAATATCCTGGGCCATAAGCTGGAATACAATTTTAACAGCCACAATGTTT
ACATCACCGCCGATAAACAAAAAAATGGCATTAAAGCGAATTTTAAAATTCGCCACAACGTGGAGGATGG
CAGCGTGCAGCTGGCTGATCACTACCAGCAAAACACTCCAATCGGTGATGGTCCTGTTCTGCTGCCAGAC
AATCACTATCTGAGCACGCAAAGCGTTCTGTCTAAAGATCCGAACGAGAAACGCGATCATATGGTTCTGC
TGGAGTTCGTAACCGCAGCGGGCATCACGCATGGTATGGATGAACTGTACAAATGACCAGGCATCAAATA
AAACGAAAGGCTCAGTCGAAAGACTGGGCCTTTCGTTTTATCTGTTGTTTGTCGGTGAACGCTCTCTACT
AGAGTCACACTGGCTCACCTTCGGGTGGGCCTTTCTGCGTTTATAGGTCTCACGAACAAAAGCTTATTTC
TGAAGAGGACTTGTAATAGAGATCTGATAACAACAGTGTAGATGTAACAAAATCGACTTTGTTCCCACTG
TACTTTTAGCTCGTACAAAATACAATATACTTTTCATTTCTCCGTAAACAACATGTTTTCCCATGTAATA
TCCTTTTCTATTTTTCGTTCCGTTACCAACTTTACACATACTTTATATAGCTATTCACTTCTATACACTA
AAAAACTAAGACAATTTTAATTTTGCTGCCTGCCATATTTCAATTTGTTATAAATTCCTATAATTTATCC
TATTAGTAGCTAAAAAAAGATGAATGTGAATCGAATCCTAAGAGAATTGAGCTCCAATTCGCCCTATAGT
GAGTCGTATTACAATTCACTGGCCGTCGTTTTACAACGTCGTGACTGGGAAAACCCTGGCGTTACCCAAC
TTAATCGCCTTGCAGCACATCCCCCTTTCGCCAGCTGGCGTAATAGCGAAGAGGCCCGCACCGATCGCCT
TTCCCAACAGTTGCGCAGCCTGAATGGCGAATGG
[124 nt withheld, positions 2765-2888]
C
[91 nt withheld, positions 2890-2980]
A
[49 nt withheld, positions 2982-3030]
CCTTTGACGTTGGAGTCCACGTTCTTT
[37 nt withheld, positions 3058-3094]
ACCCTATCTCGGTCTATTCTTTTGATTTATAAGGGATTTTGCCGATTTCGGCCTATTGGTTAAAAAATGA
GCTGATTTAACAAAAATTTAACGCGAATTTTAACAAAATATTAACGCTTACAATTTCCTGATGCGGTATT
TTCTCCTTACGCATCTGTGCGGTATTTCACACCGCATAGATCGGCAAGTGCACAAACAATACTTAAATAA
ATACTACTCAGTAATAACCTATTTCTTAGCATTTTTGACGAAATTTGCTATTTTGTTAGAGTCTTTTACA
CCATTTGTCTCCACACCTCCGCTTACATCAACACCAATAACGCCATTTAATCTAAGCGCATCACCAACAT
TTTCTGGCGTCAGTCCACCAGCTAACATAAAATGTAAGCTTTCGGGGCTCTCTTGCCTTCCAACCCAGTC
AGAAATCGAGTTCCAATCCAAAAGTTCACCTGTCCCACCTGCTTCTGAATCAAACAAGGGAATAAACGAA
TGAGGTTTCTGTGAAGCTGCACTGAGTAGTATGTTGCAGTCTTTTGGAAATACGAGTCTTTTAATAACTG
GCAAACCGAGGAACTCTTGGTATTCTTGCCACGACTCATCTCCATGCAGTTGGACGATATCAATGCCGTA
ATCATTGACCAGAGCCAAAACATCCTCCTTAGGTTGATTACGAAACACGCCAACCAAGTATTTCGGAGTG
CCTGAACTATTTTTATATGCTTTTACAAGACTTGAAATTTTCCTTGCAATAACCGGGTCAATTGTTCTCT
TTCTATTGGGCACACATATAATACCCAGCAAGTCAGCATCGGAATCTAGAGCACATTCTGCGGCCTCTGT
GCTCTGCAAGCCGCAAACTTTCACCAATGGACCAGAACTACCTGTGAAATTAATAACAGACATACTCCAA
GCTGCCTTTGTGTGCTTAATCACGTATACTCACGTGCTCAATAGTCACCAATGCCCTCCCTCTTGGCCCT
CTCCTTTTCTTTTTTCGACCGAATTAATTCTTAATCGGCAAAAAAAGAAAAGCTCCGGATCAAGATTGTA
CGTAAGGTGACAAGCTATTTTTCAATAAAGAATATCTTCCACTACTGCCATCTGGCGTCATAACTGCAAA
GTACACATATATTACGATGCTGTTCTATTAAATGCTTCCTATATTATATATATAGTAATGTCGTGATCTA
TGGTGCACTCTCAGTACAATCTGCTCTGATGCCGCATAGTTAAGCCAGCCCCGACACCCGCCAACACCCG
CTGACGCGCCCTGACGGGCTTGTCTGCTCCCGGCATCCGCTTACAGACAAGCTGTGACCGTCTCCGGGAG
CTGCATGTGTCAGAGGTTTTCACCGTCATCACCGAAACGCGCGAGACGAAAGGGCCTCGTGATACGCCTA
TTTTTATAGGTTAATGTCATGATAATAATGGTTTCTTAGACGGATCGCTTGCCTGTAACTTACACGCGCC
TCGTATCTTTTAATGATGGAATAATTTGGGAATTTACTCTGTGTTTATTTATTTTTATGTTTTGTATTTG
GATTTTAGAAAGTAAATAAAGAAGGTAGAAGAGTTACGGAATGAAGAAAAAAAAATAAACAAAGGTTTAA
AAAATTTCAACAAAAAGCGTACTTTACATATATATTTATTAGACAAGAAAAGCAGATTAAATAGATATAC
ATTCGATTAACGATAAGTAAAATGTAAAATCACAGGATTTTCGTGTGTGGTCTTCTACACAGACAAGATG
AAACAATTCGGCATTAATACCTGAGAGCAGGAAGAGCAAGATAAAAGGTAGTATTTGTTGGCGATCCCCC
TAGAGTCTTTTACATCTTCGGAAAACAAAAACTATTTTTTCTTTAATTTCTTTTTTTACTTTCTATTTTT
AATTTATATATTTATATTAAAAAATTTAAATTATAATTATTTTTATAGCACGTGATGAAAAGGACCCAGG
TGGCACTTTTCGGGGAAATGTGCGCGGAACCCCTATTTGTTTATTTTTCTAAATACATTCAAATATGTAT
CCGCTCATGAGACAATAACCCTGATAAATGCTTCAATAATATTGAAAAAGGAAGAGTATGAGCCATATTC
AACGGGAAACGTCTTGCTCTAGGCCGCGATTAAATTCCAACATGGATGCTGATTTATATGGGTATAAATG
GGCTCGCGATAATGTCGGGCAATCAGGTGCGACAATCTATCGATTGTATGGGAAGCCCGATGCGCCAGAG
TTGTTTCTGAAACATGGCAAAGGTAGCGTTGCCAATGATGTTACAGATGAGATGGTCAGACTAAACTGGC
TGACGGAATTTATGCCTCTTCCGACCATCAAGCATTTTATCCGTACTCCTGATGATGCATGGTTACTCAC
CACTGCGATCCCCGGGAAAACAGCATTCCAGGTATTAGAAGAATATCCTGATTCAGGTGAAAATATTGTT
GATGCGCTGGCAGTGTTCCTGCGCCGGTTGCATTCGATTCCTGTTTGTAATTGTCCTTTTAACAGCGATC
GCGTATTTCGTCTCGCTCAGGCGCAATCACGAATGAATAACGGTTTGGTTGATGCGAGTGATTTTGATGA
CGAGCGTAATGGCTGGCCTGTTGAACAAGTCTGGAAAGAAATGCATAAACTTTTGCCATTCTCACCGGAT
TCAGTCGTCACTCATGGTGATTTCTCACTTGATAACCTTATTTTTGACGAGGGGAAATTAATAGGTTGTA
TTGATGTTGGACGAGTCGGAATCGCAGACCGATACCAGGATCTTGCCATCCTATGGAACTGCCTCGGTGA
GTTTTCTCCTTCATTACAGAAACGGCTTTTTCAAAAATATGGTATTGATAATCCTGATATGAATAAATTG
CAGTTTCATTTGATGCTCGATGAGTTTTTCTAACCTCAGCAACTGTCAACCAAGTTTACTCATATATACT
TTAGATTGATTTAAAACTTCATTTTTAATTTAAAAGGATCTAGGTGAAGATCCTTTTTGATAATCTCATG
ACCAAAATCCCTTAACGTGAGTTTTCGTTCCACTGAGCGTCAGACCCCGTAGAAAAGATCAAAGGATCTT
CTTGAGATCCTTTTTTTCTGCGCGTAATCTGCTGCTTGCAAACAAAAAAACCACCGCTACCAGCGGTGGT
TTGTTTGCCGGATCAAGAGCTACCAACTCTTTTTCCGAAGGTAACTGGCTTCAGCAGAGCGCAGATACCA
AATACTGTTCTTCTAGTGTAGCCGTAGTTAGGCCACCACTTCAAGAACTCTGTAGCACCGCCTACATACC
TCGCTCTGCTAATCCTGTTACCAGTGGCTGCTGCCAGTGGCGATAAGTCGTGTCTTACCGGGTTGGACTC
AAGACGATAGTTACCGGATAAGGCGCAGCGGTCGGGCTGAACGGGGGGTTCGTGCACACAGCCCAGCTTG
GAGCGAACGACCTACACCGAACTGAGATACCTACAGCGTGAGCTATGAGAAAGCGCCACGCTTCCCGAAG
GGAGAAAGGCGGACAGGTATCCGGTAAGCGGCAGGGTCGGAACAGGAGAGCGCACGAGGGAGCTTCCAGG
GGGAAACGCCTGGTATCTTTATAGTCCTGTCGGGTTTCGCCACCTCTGACTTGAGCGTCGATTTTTGTGA
TGCTCGTCAGGGGGGCGGAGCCTATGGAAAAACGCCAGCAACGCGGCCTTTTTACGGTTCCTGGCCTTTT
GCTGGCCTTTTGCTCACATGTTCTTTCCTGCGTTATCCCCTGATTCTGTGGATAACCGTATTACCGCCTT
TGAGTGAGCTGATACCGCTCGCCGCAGCCGAACGACCGAGCGCAGCGAGTCAGTGAGCGAGGAAGCGGAA
GAGCGCCCAATACGCAAACCGCCTCTCCCCGCGCGTTGGCCGATTCATTAATGCAGCTGGCACGACAGGT
TTCCCGACTGGAAAGCGGGCAGTGAGCGCAACGCAATTAATGTGAGTTAGCTCACTCATTAGGCACCCCA
GGC
Features (pLannotate 1.2.2; 23 found; start..end, strand, type, name):
      1..31      +  promoter       lac promoter: promoter for the E. coli lac operon
     39..55      +  protein_bind   lac operator: The lac repressor binds to the lac operator to inhibit transcription in E. coli. This inhibition can be relieved by adding lactose or isopropyl-β-D-thiogalactopyranoside (IPTG). lac repressor encoded by lacI
    100..118     +  promoter       T3 promoter: promoter for bacteriophage T3 RNA polymerase
    352..793     +  promoter       GAL1 promoter: S. cerevisiae GAL1; inducible promoter, regulated by Gal4
    840..1100    +  CDS            AGA2: AGA2_YEAST - Experimental evidence at protein level: Swiss-Prot protein existence level 1. Receptor binding subunit of the a-agglutinin heterodimer. S.cerevisiae a and alpha cells express the complementary cell surface glycoproteins a-agglutinin and alpha-agglutinin, respectively, which interact with one another to promote cellular aggregation during mating. From Saccharomyces cerevisiae (strain ATCC 204508 / S288c) (Baker's yeast).
   1370..2083    +  CDS            superfolder GFP: GFP variant that folds robustly even when fused to poorly folded proteins (Pédelacq et al., 2006)
   2095..2166    +  terminator     rrnB T1 terminator: transcription terminator T1 from the E. coli rrnB gene
   2182..2209    +  terminator     T7Te terminator: phage T7 early transcription terminator
   2227..2253    +  CDS            Myc (fragment): Myc (human c-Myc proto-oncogene) epitope tag
   2583..2601    -  promoter       T7 promoter: promoter for bacteriophage T7 RNA polymerase
   2604..2761    +  CDS            lacZα (fragment): LacZα fragment of β-galactosidase; lacZ fragment
   2765..3193    +  rep_origin     f1 ori (sequence partly withheld): f1 bacteriophage origin of replication; arrow indicates direction of (+) strand synthesis
   3221..3272    -  misc_feature   bom (fragment): basis of mobility region from pBR322
   3323..3997    -  CDS            TRP1: phosphoribosylanthranilate isomerase, required for tryptophan biosynthesis; S. cerevisiae TRP1; yeast auxotrophic marker
   3998..4145    -  promoter       TRP1 promoter: S. cerevisiae TRP1
   4283..4332    -  misc_feature   bom (fragment): basis of mobility region from pBR322
   4434..4469    -  CDS            rop (fragment): Rop protein, which maintains plasmids at low copy number; rop
   4537..5040    -  misc_feature   CEN/ARS: S. cerevisiae CEN6 centromere fused to an autonomously replicating sequence
   5077..5181    +  promoter       AmpR promoter: bla
   5182..5997    +  CDS            KanR: aminoglycoside phosphotransferase; aph(3')-Ia; confers resistance to kanamycin in bacteria or G418 (Geneticin®) in eukaryotes
   6176..6764    +  rep_origin     ori: high-copy-number ColE1/pMB1/pBR322/pUC origin of replication
   6947..7039    +  CDS            lacI (fragment): lac repressor; lacI; The lac repressor binds to the lac operator to inhibit transcription in E. coli. This inhibition can be relieved by adding lactose or isopropyl-β-D-thiogalactopyranoside (IPTG).
   7052..7073    +  protein_bind   CAP binding site: CAP binding activates transcription in the presence of cAMP. E. coli catabolite activator protein
