[The description below was written by a language model from this plasmid's Addgene catalogue record and pLannotate feature annotations shown in this document.]
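Description:
pND003 is an empty yeast surface display destination vector designed to receive inserts by Golden Gate assembly, deposited in connection with work on cassette-based deep mutagenesis. It is a 7,087 bp E. coli–yeast shuttle plasmid; the parental backbone is recorded as unknown. In bacteria it replicates from a high-copy ColE1/pUC-type origin and is selected with kanamycin through an aph(3')-Ia gene driven by the AmpR (bla) promoter. In Saccharomyces cerevisiae it is maintained as a low-copy centromeric plasmid via a CEN6/ARS element and selected by tryptophan prototrophy through TRP1 under its own promoter. An f1 origin, T3 and T7 promoters, and lac promoter/operator, lacZα, lacI, bom and rop fragments are also annotated; these look like remnants of earlier cloning vectors.

The display cassette is driven by the galactose-inducible GAL1 promoter and begins with AGA2, the a-agglutinin subunit that tethers a fused protein to the yeast cell wall through its partner Aga1. The catalogue lists an N-terminal HA tag and a C-terminal Myc tag on the backbone. The Myc tag appears in the feature table as a fragment downstream of the cloning region, but the HA tag was not annotated. Between AGA2 and Myc sits a superfolder GFP coding sequence followed by the bacterial rrnB T1 and T7Te terminators. This arrangement is consistent with a bacterially expressed GFP dropout cassette that is replaced by the insert, allowing visual screening of colonies, although the record does not state this, nor does it name the Type IIS enzyme used. A correctly assembled insert would be displayed as an Aga2 fusion with a C-terminal Myc tag, which is commonly used to detect full-length display when screening variant libraries.
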