Addgene plasmid #200949: pND003
Purpose: (Empty Backbone) Yeast surface display destination vector for Golden Gate cloning
Depositing lab: Timothy Whitehead. Depositing organization: University of Colorado, Boulder. Publication: Standardizing cassette-based deep mutagenesis by Golden Gate assembly. Daffern N, Francino-Urdaniz IM, Baumer ZT, Whitehead TA. Biotechnol Bioeng. 2024 Jan;121(1):281-290. doi: 10.1002/bit.28564. Epub 2023 Sep 26. PubMed 37750676.
Backbone
  Vector backbone: Unknown
  Backbone manufacturer: Unknown
  Backbone size (bp): 7087
  Vector type: Yeast Expression ; Yeast Surface Display
  Promoter: GAL1
  Selectable markers: TRP1
  Tag / fusion protein: AGA2 (N terminal on backbone); HA (N terminal on backbone); Myc (C terminal on backbone)
Growth in bacteria
  Bacterial resistance: Kanamycin, 50 μg/mL
  Growth temperature: 37°C
  Growth strain: DH5alpha
  Copy number: High Copy
Gene/Insert
  Cloning method: Restriction Enzyme
Resource information
  A portion of this plasmid was derived from a plasmid made by: Timothy Whitehead Lab
Terms and licenses: Academic/Nonprofit Terms; Industry Terms: Not Available to Industry
Depositor comments: Please visit https://www.biorxiv.org/content/10.1101/2023.04.13.536781v2 for bioRxiv preprint.
How to cite: pND003 was a gift from Timothy Whitehead (Addgene plasmid # 200949 ; http://n2t.net/addgene:200949 ; RRID:Addgene_200949)
